>Addgene plasmid #120764 | GGE259 | addgene full sequence | sequence record 263123 | Addgene NGS Result
AGCGCCCAATACGCAAACCGCCTCTCCCCGCGCGTTGGCCGATTCATTAATGCAGCTGGCACGACAGGTT
TCCCGACTGGAAAGCGGGCAGTGAGCGCAACGCAATTAATGTGAGTTAGCTCACTCATTAGGCACCCCAG
GCTTTACACTTTATGCTTCCGGCTCGTATGTTGTGTGGAATTGTGAGCGGATAACAATTTCACACAGGAA
ACAGCTATGACCATGATTACGCCAAGCTATTTAGGTGACACTATAGAATACTCAAGCTATGCATCAAGCT
TGGTACCGAGCTCGGATCCACTAGTAACGGCCGCCAGTGTGCTGGAATTCGCCCTTGGGGTCTCTGTCAC
GATACGCGTATCGATGCATCTACTTTTCTCTATACTGTACGTTTCAATCTGGGGAAGCGGAATCCCAAAA
GGGAAAGCCGCCGCATTAAGCTCCACAGCGGGAAGCGGAATCCCAAAAGGGAAAGCCGCCGCATTAAGCT
CCACAGCGGGAAGCGGAATCCCAAAAGGGAAAGCCGCCGCATTAAGCTCCACAGCGGGAAGCGGAATCCC
AAAAGGGAAAGCCGCCGCATTAAGCTCCACAGCGGGAAGCGGAATCCCAAAAGGGAAAGCCGCCGCATTA
AGCTCCACAGCCTTGCATAATCCGATGACCTGACTAGTGCGGACAAAGACTATTATTTCGAGGCAAGGCC
ACCACGTACCGCGGTCCCAAACTTTTGCAAAGCTGAAAACAGCGTGGGGGTCAACGTGGATCAGAAAGAG
GGGCAGATCAGCTTCTATAAGAAGCTCCTTTCCCCACAATTGGCCCACACGACACTTCTACACACTTACA
CATCTACTGGATCCCCACAGAGACCGGAAGGGCGAATTCTGCAGATATCCATCACACTGGCGGCCGCTCG
AGCATGCATCTAGAGGGCCCAATTCGCCCTATAGTGAGTCGTATTACAATTCACTGGCCGTCGTTTTACA
ACGTCGTGACTGGGAAAACCCTGGCGTTACCCAACTTAATCGCCTTGCAGCACATCCCCCTTTCGCCAGC
TGGCGTAATAGCGAAGAGGCCCGCACCGATCGCCCTTCCCAACAGTTGCGCAGCCTATACGTACGGCAGT
TTAAGGTTTACACCTATAAAAGAGAGAGCCGTTATCGTCTGTTTGTGGATGTACAGAGTGATATTATTGA
CACGCCGGGGCGACGGATGGTGATCCCCCTGGCCAGTGCACGTCTGCTGTCAGATAAAGTCTCCCGTGAA
CTTTACCCGGTGGTGCATATCGGGGATGAAAGCTGGCGCATGATGACCACCGATATGGCCAGTGTGCCGG
TCTCCGTTATCGGGGAAGAAGTGGCTGATCTCAGCCACCGCGAAAATGACATCAAAAACGCCATTAACCT
GATGTTCTGGGGAATATAAATGTCAGGCATGAGATTATCAAAAAGGATCTTCACCTAGATCCTTTTCACG
TAGAAAGCCAGTCCGCAGAAACGGTGCTGACCCCGGATGAATGTCAGCTACTGGGCTATCTGGACAAGGG
AAAACGCAAGCGCAAAGAGAAAGCAGGTAGCTTGCAGTGGGCTTACATGGCGATAGCTAGACTGGGCGGT
TTTATGGACAGCAAGCGAACCGGAATTGCCAGCTGGGGCGCCCTCTGGTAAGGTTGGGAAGCCCTGCAAA
GTAAACTGGATGGCTTTCTTGCCGCCAAGGATCTGATGGCGCAGGGGATCAAGCTCTGATCAAGAGACAG
GATGAGGATCGTTTCGCATGATTGAACAAGATGGATTGCACGCAGGTTCTCCGGCCGCTTGGGTGGAGAG
GCTATTCGGCTATGACTGGGCACAACAGACAATCGGCTGCTCTGATGCCGCCGTGTTCCGGCTGTCAGCG
CAGGGGCGCCCGGTTCTTTTTGTCAAGACCGACCTGTCCGGTGCCCTGAATGAACTGCAAGACGAGGCAG
CGCGGCTATCGTGGCTGGCCACGACGGGCGTTCCTTGCGCAGCTGTGCTCGACGTTGTCACTGAAGCGGG
AAGGGACTGGCTGCTATTGGGCGAAGTGCCGGGGCAGGATCTCCTGTCATCTCACCTTGCTCCTGCCGAG
AAAGTATCCATCATGGCTGATGCAATGCGGCGGCTGCATACGCTTGATCCGGCTACCTGCCCATTCGACC
ACCAAGCGAAACATCGCATCGAGCGAGCACGTACTCGGATGGAAGCCGGTCTTGTCGATCAGGATGATCT
GGACGAAGAGCATCAGGGGCTCGCGCCAGCCGAACTGTTCGCCAGGCTCAAGGCGAGCATGCCCGACGGC
GAGGATCTCGTCGTGACCCATGGCGATGCCTGCTTGCCGAATATCATGGTGGAAAATGGCCGCTTTTCTG
GATTCATCGACTGTGGCCGGCTGGGTGTGGCGGACCGCTATCAGGACATAGCGTTGGCTACCCGTGATAT
TGCTGAAGAGCTTGGCGGCGAATGGGCTGACCGCTTCCTCGTGCTTTACGGTATCGCCGCTCCCGATTCG
CAGCGCATCGCCTTCTATCGCCTTCTTGACGAGTTCTTCTGAATTATTAACGCTTACAATTTCCTGATGC
GGTATTTTCTCCTTACGCATCTGTGCGGTATTTCACACCGCATCAGGTGGCACTTTTCGGGGAAATGTGC
GCGGAACCCCTATTTGTTTATTTTTCTAAATACATTCAAATATGTATCCGCTCATGAGACAATAACCCTG
ATAAATGCTTCAATAATAGCACGTGAGGAGGGCCACCATGGCCAAGTTGACCAGTGCCGTTCCGGTGCTC
ACCGCGCGCGACGTCGCCGGAGCGGTCGAGTTCTGGACCGACCGGCTCGGGTTCTCCCGGGACTTCGTGG
AGGACGACTTCGCCGGTGTGGTCCGGGACGACGTGACCCTGTTCATCAGCGCGGTCCAGGACCAGGTGGT
GCCGGACAACACCCTGGCCTGGGTGTGGGTGCGCGGCCTGGACGAGCTGTACGCCGAGTGGTCGGAGGTC
GTGTCCACGAACTTCCGGGACGCCTCCGGGCCGGCCATGACCGAGATCGGCGAGCAGCCGTGGGGGCGGG
AGTTCGCCCTGCGCGACCCGGCCGGCAACTGCGTGCACTTCGTGGCCGAGGAGCAGGACTGACACGTGCT
AAAACTTCATTTTTAATTTAAAAGGATCTAGGTGAAGATCCTTTTTGATAATCTCATGACCAAAATCCCT
TAACGTGAGTTTTCGTTCCACTGAGCGTCAGACCCCGTAGAAAAGATCAAAGGATCTTCTTGAGATCCTT
TTTTTCTGCGCGTAATCTGCTGCTTGCAAACAAAAAAACCACCGCTACCAGCGGTGGTTTGTTTGCCGGA
TCAAGAGCTACCAACTCTTTTTCCGAAGGTAACTGGCTTCAGCAGAGCGCAGATACCAAATACTGTTCTT
CTAGTGTAGCCGTAGTTAGGCCACCACTTCAAGAACTCTGTAGCACCGCCTACATACCTCGCTCTGCTAA
TCCTGTTACCAGTGGCTGCTGCCAGTGGCGATAAGTCGTGTCTTACCGGGTTGGACTCAAGACGATAGTT
ACCGGATAAGGCGCAGCGGTCGGGCTGAACGGGGGGTTCGTGCACACAGCCCAGCTTGGAGCGAACGACC
TACACCGAACTGAGATACCTACAGCGTGAGCTATGAGAAAGCGCCACGCTTCCCGAAGGGAGAAAGGCGG
ACAGGTATCCGGTAAGCGGCAGGGTCGGAACAGGAGAGCGCACGAGGGAGCTTCCAGGGGGAAACGCCTG
GTATCTTTATAGTCCTGTCGGGTTTCGCCACCTCTGACTTGAGCGTCGATTTTTGTGATGCTCGTCAGGG
GGGCGGAGCCTATGGAAAAACGCCAGCAACGCGGCCTTTTTACGGTTCCTGGCCTTTTGCTGGCCTTTTG
CTCACATGTTCTTTCCTGCGTTATCCCCTGATTCTGTGGATAACCGTATTACCGCCTTTGAGTGAGCTGA
TACCGCTCGCCGCAGCCGAACGACCGAGCGCAGCGAGTCAGTGAGCGAGGAAGCGGAAG
Features (pLannotate 1.2.2; 14 found; start..end, strand, type, name):
      2..94      +  CDS            lacI (fragment): lac repressor; lacI; The lac repressor binds to the lac operator to inhibit transcription in E. coli. This inhibition can be relieved by adding lactose or isopropyl-β-D-thiogalactopyranoside (IPTG).
    107..128     +  protein_bind   CAP binding site: CAP binding activates transcription in the presence of cAMP. E. coli catabolite activator protein
    143..173     +  promoter       lac promoter: promoter for the E. coli lac operon
    181..197     +  protein_bind   lac operator: The lac repressor binds to the lac operator to inhibit transcription in E. coli. This inhibition can be relieved by adding lactose or isopropyl-β-D-thiogalactopyranoside (IPTG). lac repressor encoded by lacI
    239..257     +  promoter       SP6 promoter: promoter for bacteriophage SP6 RNA polymerase
    938..956     -  promoter       T7 promoter: promoter for bacteriophage T7 RNA polymerase
    959..1106    +  CDS            lacZα (fragment): LacZα fragment of β-galactosidase; lacZ fragment
   1116..1419    +  CDS            ccdB (fragment): CcdB, a bacterial toxin that poisons DNA gyrase; ccdB; Plasmids containing the ccdB gene cannot be propagated in standard E. coli strains.
   1467..1736    +  CDS            tnpA (fragment): TN5P_ECOLX - Also known as tnp. Experimental evidence at protein level: Swiss-Prot protein existence level 1. Mediates transposition of transposon Tn5 by a 'cut and paste' mechanism. First, the monomeric transposase binds the 19 bp inverted DNA repeats flanking the transposon. Then, dimerization of the DNA- bound transposase creates a synaptic DNA complex. After nicking of the first DNA strand, excision of the transposon proceeds through a series of intermediates. The transposase then mediates the insertion of the transposon at a new site by strand transfer. The activity of the wild- type tran
   1768..2562    +  CDS            NeoR/KanR: aminoglycoside phosphotransferase from Tn5; aph(3')-II (or nptII); confers resistance to neomycin, kanamycin, and G418 (Geneticin®)
   2583..2633    -  misc_feature   bom (fragment): basis of mobility region from pBR322
   2660..2748    +  promoter       AmpR promoter (fragment): bla
   2768..3142    +  CDS            BleoR: antibiotic-binding protein; Sh ble from Streptoalloteichus hindustanus; confers resistance to bleomycin, phleomycin, and Zeocin™
   3280..3868    +  rep_origin     ori: high-copy-number ColE1/pMB1/pBR322/pUC origin of replication
