[The description below was written by a language model from this plasmid's Addgene catalogue record and pLannotate feature annotations shown in this document.]
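Description:
GGE259 is a part-donor plasmid from a modular Golden Gate toolkit for Yarrowia lipolytica synthetic biology. It is a bacterial cloning/assembly vector rather than a yeast expression plasmid in its own right. It stores a single standardized building block in a pCR4Blunt-TOPO backbone, from which the part is released and combined with other toolkit modules to build a Y. lipolytica expression plasmid. In E. coli it is maintained at high copy through a ColE1/pUC-type origin and selected with kanamycin via the Tn5-derived NeoR/KanR gene. The sequenced record (about 4 kb) also carries a BleoR (Sh ble) open reading frame behind a fragment of the AmpR promoter, although the catalogue lists only kanamycin as the selection. No yeast origin or yeast marker is annotated.

The payload is P3_EYK300-5AB, a 513 bp synthetic insert described as an inducible promoter formatted for position 3 of the assembly scheme, meaning it drives the gene in the third transcription-unit slot of a multigene construct. The record does not state the inducer or the arrangement of elements within the promoter, and the feature table does not annotate the insert itself. It presumably lies in the unannotated stretch between the SP6 and T7 phage promoters, which flank the TOPO cloning site. The remaining features are typical backbone elements: the lac promoter/operator with its CAP site, and a lacZα–ccdB fusion. Insertion at the cloning site disrupts this fusion, which gives positive selection for recombinant clones. Short lacI, tnpA and bom fragments are vestigial backbone sequences. The Golden Gate restriction sites and overhangs are likewise not annotated.
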