Addgene plasmid #120764: GGE259
Purpose: Part of GoldenGate Yarrowia lipolytica toolkit for assembling an expression plasmid for Y. lipolytic yeast. Inducible promoter for gene expression in position 3 (P3_EYK300-5AB)
Depositing lab: Tristan Rossignol. Depositing organization: INRAE Jouy-en-Josas. Publication: A modular Golden Gate toolkit for Yarrowia lipolytica synthetic biology. Larroude M, Park YK, Soudier P, Kubiak M, Nicaud JM, Rossignol T. Microb Biotechnol. 2019 May 31. doi: 10.1111/1751-7915.13427. PubMed 31148366.
Backbone
  Vector backbone: pCR4Blunt-TOPO
  Vector type: Cloning/assembly plasmid
Growth in bacteria
  Bacterial resistance: Kanamycin, 50 μg/mL
  Growth temperature: 37°C
  Growth strain: DH5alpha
  Copy number: High Copy
Gene/Insert
  Gene/Insert name: P3_EYK300-5AB
  Species: Synthetic
  Insert size (bp): 513
  Cloning method: TOPO Cloning
Terms and licenses: Academic/Nonprofit Terms; Industry Terms: Not Available to Industry
How to cite: GGE259 was a gift from Tristan Rossignol (Addgene plasmid # 120764 ; http://n2t.net/addgene:120764 ; RRID:Addgene_120764)
