>Addgene plasmid #120764 | GGE259 | depositor partial sequence | sequence record 229374 | P3_EYK300-5AB
GGTCTCTGTCACGATACGCGTATCGATGCATCTACTTTTCTCTATACTGTACGTTTCAATCTGGGGAAGC
GGAATCCCAAAAGGGAAAGCCGCCGCATTAAGCTCCACAGCGGGAAGCGGAATCCCAAAAGGGAAAGCCG
CCGCATTAAGCTCCACAGCGGGAAGCGGAATCCCAAAAGGGAAAGCCGCCGCATTAAGCTCCACAGCGGG
AAGCGGAATCCCAAAAGGGAAAGCCGCCGCATTAAGCTCCACAGCGGGAAGCGGAATCCCAAAAGGGAAA
GCCGCCGCATTAAGCTCCACAGCCTTGCATAATCCGATGACCTGACTAGTGCGGACAAAGACTATTATTT
CGAGGCAAGGCCACCACGTACCGCGGTCCCAAACTTTTGCAAAGCTGAAAACAGCGTGGGGGTCAACGTG
GATCAGAAAGAGGGGCAGATCAGCTTCTATAAGAAGCTCCTTTCCCCACAATTGGCCCACACGACACTTC
TACACACTTACACATCTACTGGATCCCCACAGAGACC
